>Addgene plasmid #23450 | pDONR223-PIP5K2C | depositor partial sequence | sequence record 11136 | Author sequence
ATGGCGTCCTCCTCGGTCCCACCAGCCACGGTATCGGCGGCGACAGCAGGCCCCGGCCCAGGTTTCGGCT
TCGCCTCCAAGACCAAGAAGAAGCATTTCGTGCAGCAGAAGGTGAAGGTGTTCCGGGCGGCCGACCCGCT
GGTGGGTGTGTTCCTGTGGGGCGTAGCCCACTCGATCAATGAGCTCAGCCAGGTGCCTCCCCCGGTGATG
CTGCTGCCAGATGACTTTAAGGCCAGCTCCAAGATCAAGGTCAACAATCACCTTTTCCACAGGGAAAATC
TGCCCAGTCATTTCAAGTTCAAGGAGTATTGTCCCCAGGTCTTCAGGAACCTCCGTGATCGATTTGGCAT
TGATGACCAAGATTACTTGGTGTCCCTTACCCGAAACCCCCCCAGCGAAAGTGAAGGCAGTGATGGTCGC
TTCCTTATCTCCTACGATCGGACTCTGGTCATCAAAGAAGTATCCAGTGAGGACATTGCTGACATGCATA
GCAACCTCTCCAACTATCACCAGTACATTGTGAAGTGCCATGGCAACACGCTTCTGCCCCAGTTCCTGGG
GATGTACCGAGTCAGTGTGGACAACGAAGACAGCTACATGCTTGTGATGCGCAATATGTTTAGCCACCGT
CTTCCTGTGCACAGGAAGTATGACCTCAAGGGTTCCCTAGTGTCCCGGGAAGCCAGCGATAAGGAAAAGG
TTAAAGAATTGCCCACCCTTAAGGATATGGACTTTCTCAACAAGAACCAGAAAGTATATATTGGTGAAGA
GGAGAAGAAAATATTTCTGGAGAAGCTGAAGAGAGATGTGGAGTTTCTAGTGCAGCTGAAGATCATGGAC
TACAGCCTTCTGCTAGGCATCCACGACATCATTCGGGGCTCTGAACCAGAGGAGGAAGCGCCCGTGCGGG
AGGATGAGTCAGAGGTGGATGGGGACTGCAGCCTGACTGGACCTCCTGCTCTGGTGGGCTCCTATGGCAC
CTCCCCAGAGGGTATCGGAGGCTACATCCATTCCCATCGGCCCCTGGGCCCAGGAGAGTTTGAGTCCTTC
ATTGATGTCTATGCCATCCGGAGTGCTGAAGGAGCCCCCCAGAAGGAGGTCTACTTCATGGGCCTCATTG
ATATCCTTACACAGTATGATGCCAAGAAGAAAGCAGCTCATGCAGCCAAAACTGTCAAGCATGGGGCTGG
GGCAGAGATCTCTACTGTCCATCCGGAGCAGTATGCTAAGCGATTCCTGGATTTTATTACCAACATCTTT
GCCTTG
