>Addgene plasmid #23450 | pDONR223-PIP5K2C | addgene partial sequence | sequence record 29359 | 23450 with M13pUC-fwd
TCGGGCCCAATAATGATTTTATTTTGACTGATAGTGACCTGTTCGTTGCAACAAATTGATGAGCAATGCT
TTTTTATAATGCCAACTTTGTACAAAAAAGTTGGCACCATGGCGTCCTCCTCGGTCCCACCAGCCACGGT
ATCGGCGGCGACAGCAGGCCCCGGCCCAGGTTTCGGCTTCGCCTCCAAGACCAAGAAGAAGCATTTCGTG
CAGCAGAAGGTGAAGGTGTTCCGGGCGGCCGACCCGCTGGTGGGTGTGTTCCTGTGGGGCGTAGCCCACT
CGATCAATGAGCTCAGCCAGGTGCCTCCCCCGGTGATGCTGCTGCCAGATGACTTTAAGGCCAGCTCCAA
GATCAAGGTCAACAATCACCTTTTCCACAGGGAAAATCTGCCCAGTCATTTCAAGTTCAAGGAGTATTGT
CCCCAGGTCTTCAGGAACCTCCGTGATCGATTTGGCATTGATGACCAAGATTACTTGGTGTCCCTTACCC
GAAACCCCCCCAGCGAAAGTGAAGGCAGTGATGGTCGCTTCCTTATCTCCTACGATCGGACTCTGGTCAT
CAAAGAAGTATCCAGTGAGGACATTGCTGACATGCATAGCAACCTCTCCAACTATCACCAGTACATTGTG
AAGTGCCATGGCAACACGCTTCTGCC
