[The description below was written by a language model from this plasmid's Addgene catalogue record.]
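Description:
pDONR223-PIP5K2C is a Gateway entry clone built in the Invitrogen pDONR223 donor backbone (about 5 kb without insert) and carrying the human open reading frame for phosphatidylinositol-4-phosphate 5-kinase, type II, gamma (PIP5K2C, now listed in Entrez Gene as PIP4K2C). It is a high-copy bacterial plasmid propagated in E. coli under spectinomycin selection. The record gives no feature table, so the origin of replication and the exact recombination sites are not itemised. As a product of Gateway cloning into a donor vector, the ORF would be expected to sit between att sites that allow its transfer by recombination, and the M13 forward and reverse sequencing primers listed indicate standard priming sites flanking the insert.

The insert is about 1.27 kb and is annotated with the mutation note "1MM", which the record does not define; it presumably flags a single mismatch relative to the reference sequence. The ORF deliberately lacks a stop codon, so that recombination into a destination vector can fuse it in frame to a C-terminal epitope tag of choice, with the stop codon supplied by that vector. No promoter driving the insert is recorded, and the depositors state that the plasmid should not be transfected directly. It is a shuttle and storage clone rather than an expression construct. The depositors point to a set of compatible lentiviral destination vectors (pLX301 to pLX304) for expressing these ORFs in mammalian cells. The clone belongs to a kit of ORF clones associated with a study of kinase-driven resistance to RAF inhibition through MAP kinase pathway reactivation, which suggests use in gain-of-function expression screens.
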