Addgene plasmid #23450: pDONR223-PIP5K2C
Depositing lab: William Hahn & David Root. Depositing organization: Dana-Farber Cancer Institute. Publication: COT drives resistance to RAF inhibition through MAP kinase pathway reactivation. Johannessen CM, Boehm JS, Kim SY, Thomas SR, Wardwell L, Johnson LA, Emery CM, Stransky N, Cogdill AP, Barretina J, Caponigro G, Hieronymus H, Murray RR, Salehi-Ashtiani K, Hill DE, Vidal M, Zhao JJ, Yang X, Alkan O, Kim S, Harris JL, Wilson CJ, Myer VE, Finan PM, Root DE, Roberts TM, Golub T, Flaherty KT, Dummer R, Weber BL, Sellers WR, Schlegel R, Wargo JA, Hahn WC, Garraway LA. Nature. 2010 Dec 16;468(7326):968-72. doi: 10.1038/nature09627 PubMed 21107320.
Backbone
  Vector backbone: pDONR223
  Backbone manufacturer: Invitrogen
  Backbone size w/o insert (bp): 5005
  Vector type: Gateway Donor vector
Growth in bacteria
  Bacterial resistance: Spectinomycin, 50 μg/mL
  Growth temperature: 37°C
  Growth strain: DH5alpha
  Copy number: High Copy
Gene/Insert
  Gene/Insert name: PIP5K2C (alt name: phosphatidylinositol-4-phosphate 5-kinase, type II, gamma)
  Species: H. sapiens (human)
  Insert size (bp): 1266
  Mutation: 1MM
  Entrez Gene: PIP4K2C (a.k.a. PIP5K2C)
  Cloning method: Gateway Cloning
  Sequencing primers: 5′ M13pUC-fwd; 3′ M13rev
Terms and licenses: Academic/Nonprofit Terms; Industry Terms: Not Available to Industry
Depositor comments: The ORF has no Stop codon. This design enables easy recombination into a destination vector to add an epitope tag of choice and Stop codon to the ORF. Do NOT use this plasmid directly for transfections. A set of 4 custom lentiviral vectors is available ( pLX301 (http://www.addgene.org/25895/) , pLX302 (http://www.addgene.org/25896/) , pLX303 (http://www.addgene.org/25897/) , pLX304 (http://www.addgene.org/25890/) ) to be used to express these ORFs in mammalian cells. These plasmids are not included in the kit and must be ordered separately.
How to cite: pDONR223-PIP5K2C was a gift from William Hahn & David Root (Addgene plasmid # 23450 ; http://n2t.net/addgene:23450 ; RRID:Addgene_23450)
